>Addgene plasmid #127111 | pcDNA5_FRT_GFP_12AAA_mCH | depositor full sequence | sequence record 243144 | pcDNA5_FRT_GFP_12AAA_mCH sequence 6517 bps
GACGGATCGGGAGATCTCCCGATCCCCTATGGTGCACTCTCAGTACAATCTGCTCTGATGCCGCATAGTT
AAGCCAGTATCTGCTCCCTGCTTGTGTGTTGGAGGTCGCTGAGTAGTGCGCGAGCAAAATTTAAGCTACA
ACAAGGCAAGGCTTGACCGACAATTGCATGAAGAATCTGCTTAGGGTTAGGCGTTTTGCGCTGCTTCGCG
ATGTACGGGCCAGATATACGCGTTGACATTGATTATTGACTAGTTATTAATAGTAATCAATTACGGGGTC
ATTAGTTCATAGCCCATATATGGAGTTCCGCGTTACATAACTTACGGTAAATGGCCCGCCTGGCTGACCG
CCCAACGACCCCCGCCCATTGACGTCAATAATGACGTATGTTCCCATAGTAACGCCAATAGGGACTTTCC
ATTGACGTCAATGGGTGGAGTATTTACGGTAAACTGCCCACTTGGCAGTACATCAAGTGTATCATATGCC
AAGTACGCCCCCTATTGACGTCAATGACGGTAAATGGCCCGCCTGGCATTATGCCCAGTACATGACCTTA
TGGGACTTTCCTACTTGGCAGTACATCTACGTATTAGTCATCGCTATTACCATGGTGATGCGGTTTTGGC
AGTACATCAATGGGCGTGGATAGCGGTTTGACTCACGGGGATTTCCAAGTCTCCACCCCATTGACGTCAA
TGGGAGTTTGTTTTGGCACCAAAATCAACGGGACTTTCCAAAATGTCGTAACAACTCCGCCCCATTGACG
CAAATGGGCGGTAGGCGTGTACGGTGGGAGGTCTATATAAGCAGAGCTCTCTGGCTAACTAGAGAACCCA
CTGCTTACTGGCTTATCGAAATTAATACGACTCACTATAGGGAGACCCAAGCTGGCTAGCGTTTAAACTT
AAGCTTGGTACCGAGCTCGGATCCCGAGTATGGTGAGCAAGGGCGAGGAGCTGTTCACCGGGGTGGTGCC
CATCCTGGTCGAGCTGGACGGCGACGTAAACGGCCACAAGTTCAGCGTGTCCGGCGAGGGCGAGGGCGAT
GCCACCTACGGCAAGCTGACCCTGAAGTTCATCTGCACCACCGGCAAGCTGCCCGTGCCCTGGCCCACCC
TCGTGACCACCCTGACCTACGGCGTGCAGTGCTTCAGCCGCTACCCCGACCACATGAAGCAGCACGACTT
CTTCAAGTCCGCCATGCCCGAAGGCTACGTCCAGGAGCGCACCATCTTCTTCAAGGACGACGGCAACTAC
AAGACCCGCGCCGAGGTGAAGTTCGAGGGCGACACCCTGGTGAACCGCATCGAGCTGAAGGGCATCGACT
TCAAGGAGGACGGCAACATCCTGGGGCACAAGCTGGAGTACAACTACAACAGCCACAACGTCTATATCAT
GGCCGACAAGCAGAAGAACGGCATCAAGGTGAACTTCAAGATCCGCCACAACATCGAGGACGGCAGCGTG
CAGCTCGCCGACCACTACCAGCAGAACACCCCCATCGGCGACGGCCCCGTGCTGCTGCCCGACAACCACT
ACCTGAGCACCCAGTCCGCCCTGAGCAAAGACCCCAACGAGAAGCGCGATCACATGGTCCTGCTGGAGTT
CGTGACCGCCGCCGGGATCACTCTCGGCATGGACGAGCTGTACAAGAAGCTTACTAGCAAAAAAAAAAAA
AAAAAAAAAAAAAAAAAAAAAAAAACTAGTATGGTGAGCAAGGGCGAGGAGGATAACATGGCCATCATCA
AGGAGTTCATGCGCTTCAAGGTGCACATGGAGGGCTCCGTGAACGGCCACGAGTTCGAGATCGAGGGCGA
GGGCGAGGGCCGCCCCTACGAGGGCACCCAGACCGCCAAGCTGAAGGTGACCAAGGGTGGCCCCCTGCCC
TTCGCCTGGGACATCCTGTCCCCTCAGTTCATGTACGGCTCCAAGGCCTACGTGAAGCACCCCGCCGACA
TCCCCGACTACTTGAAGCTGTCCTTCCCCGAGGGCTTCAAGTGGGAGCGCGTGATGAACTTCGAGGACGG
CGGCGTGGTGACCGTGACCCAGGACTCCTCCCTGCAGGACGGCGAGTTCATCTACAAGGTGAAGCTGCGC
GGCACCAACTTCCCCTCCGACGGCCCCGTAATGCAGAAGAAGACCATGGGCTGGGAGGCCTCCTCCGAGC
GGATGTACCCCGAGGACGGCGCCCTGAAGGGCGAGATCAAGCAGAGGCTGAAGCTGAAGGACGGCGGCCA
CTACGACGCTGAGGTCAAGACCACCTACAAGGCCAAGAAGCCCGTGCAGCTGCCCGGCGCCTACAACGTC
AACATCAAGTTGGACATCACCTCCCACAACGAGGACTACACCATCGTGGAACAGTACGAACGCGCCGAGG
GCCGCCACTCCACCGGCGGCATGGACGAGCTGTACAAGTAGTAAGCGGCCGCTCGAGTCTAGAGGGCCCG
TTTAAACCCGCTGATCAGCCTCGACTGTGCCTTCTAGTTGCCAGCCATCTGTTGTTTGCCCCTCCCCCGT
GCCTTCCTTGACCCTGGAAGGTGCCACTCCCACTGTCCTTTCCTAATAAAATGAGGAAATTGCATCGCAT
TGTCTGAGTAGGTGTCATTCTATTCTGGGGGGTGGGGTGGGGCAGGACAGCAAGGGGGAGGATTGGGAAG
ACAATAGCAGGCATGCTGGGGATGCGGTGGGCTCTATGGCTTCTGAGGCGGAAAGAACCAGCTGGGGCTC
TAGGGGGTATCCCC
[124 nt withheld, positions 2745-2868]
C
[91 nt withheld, positions 2870-2960]
AGGGTGATGGTTCACGTACCTAGAAGTTCCTATTCCGAAGTTCCTATTCTCTAGAAAGTATAGGAACTTC
CTTGGCCAAAAAGCCTGAACTCACCGCGACGTCTGTCGAGAAGTTTCTGATCGAAAAGTTCGACAGCGTC
TCCGACCTGATGCAGCTCTCGGAGGGCGAAGAATCTCGTGCTTTCAGCTTCGATGTAGGAGGGCGTGGAT
ATGTCCTGCGGGTAAATAGCTGCGCCGATGGTTTCTACAAAGATCGTTATGTTTATCGGCACTTTGCATC
GGCCGCGCTCCCGATTCCGGAAGTGCTTGACATTGGGGAATTCAGCGAGAGCCTGACCTATTGCATCTCC
CGCCGTGCACAGGGTGTCACGTTGCAAGACCTGCCTGAAACCGAACTGCCCGCTGTTCTGCAGCCGGTCG
CGGAGGCCATGGATGCGATCGCTGCGGCCGATCTTAGCCAGACGAGCGGGTTCGGCCCATTCGGACCGCA
AGGAATCGGTCAATACACTACATGGCGTGATTTCATATGCGCGATTGCTGATCCCCATGTGTATCACTGG
CAAACTGTGATGGACGACACCGTCAGTGCGTCCGTCGCGCAGGCTCTCGATGAGCTGATGCTTTGGGCCG
AGGACTGCCCCGAAGTCCGGCACCTCGTGCACGCGGATTTCGGCTCCAACAATGTCCTGACGGACAATGG
CCGCATAACAGCGGTCATTGACTGGAGCGAGGCGATGTTCGGGGATTCCCAATACGAGGTCGCCAACATC
TTCTTCTGGAGGCCGTGGTTGGCTTGTATGGAGCAGCAGACGCGCTACTTCGAGCGGAGGCATCCGGAGC
TTGCAGGATCGCCGCGGCTCCGGGCGTATATGCTCCGCATTGGTCTTGACCAACTCTATCAGAGCTTGGT
TGACGGCAATTTCGATGATGCAGCTTGGGCGCAGGGTCGATGCGACGCAATCGTCCGATCCGGAGCCGGG
ACTGTCGGGCGTACACAAATCGCCCGCAGAAGCGCGGCCGTCTGGACCGATGGCTGTGTAGAAGTACTCG
CCGATAGTGGAAACCGACGCCCCAGCACTCGTCCGAGGGCAAAGGAATAGCACGTACTACGAGATTTCGA
TTCCACCGCCGCCTTCTATGAAAGGTTGGGCTTCGGAATCGTTTTCCGGGACGCCGGCTGGATGATCCTC
CAGCGCGGGGATCTCATGCTGGAGTTCTTCGCCCACCCCAACTTGTTTATTGCAGCTTATAATGGTTACA
AATAAAGCAATAGCATCACAAATTTCACAAATAAAGCATTTTTTTCACTGCATTCTAGTTGTGGTTTGTC
CAAACTCATCAATGTATCTTATCATGTCTGTATACCGTCGACCTCTAGCTAGAGCTTGGCGTAATCATGG
TCATAGCTGTTTCCTGTGTGAAATTGTTATCCGCTCACAATTCCACACAACATACGAGCCGGAAGCATAA
AGTGTAAAGCCTGGGGTGCCTAATGAGTGAGCTAACTCACATTAATTGCGTTGCGCTCACTGCCCGCTTT
CCAGTCGGGAAACCTGTCGTGCCAGCTGCATTAATGAATCGGCCAACGCGCGGGGAGAGGCGGTTTGCGT
ATTGGGCGCTCTTCCGCTTCCTCGCTCACTGACTCGCTGCGCTCGGTCGTTCGGCTGCGGCGAGCGGTAT
CAGCTCACTCAAAGGCGGTAATACGGTTATCCACAGAATCAGGGGATAACGCAGGAAAGAACATGTGAGC
AAAAGGCCAGCAAAAGGCCAGGAACCGTAAAAAGGCCGCGTTGCTGGCGTTTTTCCATAGGCTCCGCCCC
CCTGACGAGCATCACAAAAATCGACGCTCAAGTCAGAGGTGGCGAAACCCGACAGGACTATAAAGATACC
AGGCGTTTCCCCCTGGAAGCTCCCTCGTGCGCTCTCCTGTTCCGACCCTGCCGCTTACCGGATACCTGTC
CGCCTTTCTCCCTTCGGGAAGCGTGGCGCTTTCTCATAGCTCACGCTGTAGGTATCTCAGTTCGGTGTAG
GTCGTTCGCTCCAAGCTGGGCTGTGTGCACGAACCCCCCGTTCAGCCCGACCGCTGCGCCTTATCCGGTA
ACTATCGTCTTGAGTCCAACCCGGTAAGACACGACTTATCGCCACTGGCAGCAGCCACTGGTAACAGGAT
TAGCAGAGCGAGGTATGTAGGCGGTGCTACAGAGTTCTTGAAGTGGTGGCCTAACTACGGCTACACTAGA
AGGACAGTATTTGGTATCTGCGCTCTGCTGAAGCCAGTTACCTTCGGAAAAAGAGTTGGTAGCTCTTGAT
CCGGCAAACAAACCACCGCTGGTAGCGGTGGTTTTTTTGTTTGCAAGCAGCAGATTACGCGCAGAAAAAA
AGGATCTCAAGAAGATCCTTTGATCTTTTCTACGGGGTCTGACGCTCAGTGGAACGAAAACTCACGTTAA
GGGATTTTGGTCATGAGATTATCAAAAAGGATCTTCACCTAGATCCTTTTAAATTAAAAATGAAGTTTTA
AATCAATCTAAAGTATATATGAGTAAACTTGGTCTGACAGTTACCAATGCTTAATCAGTGAGGCACCTAT
CTCAGCGATCTGTCTATTTCGTTCATCCATAGTTGCCTGACTCCCCGTCGTGTAGATAACTACGATACGG
GAGGGCTTACCATCTGGCCCCAGTGCTGCAATGATACCGCGAGACCCACGCTCACCGGCTCCAGATTTAT
CAGCAATAAACCAGCCAGCCGGAAGGGCCGAGCGCAGAAGTGGTCCTGCAACTTTATCCGCCTCCATCCA
GTCTATTAATTGTTGCCGGGAAGCTAGAGTAAGTAGTTCGCCAGTTAATAGTTTGCGCAACGTTGTTGCC
ATTGCTACAGGCATCGTGGTGTCACGCTCGTCGTTTGGTATGGCTTCATTCAGCTCCGGTTCCCAACGAT
CAAGGCGAGTTACATGATCCCCCATGTTGTGCAAAAAAGCGGTTAGCTCCTTCGGTCCTCCGATCGTTGT
CAGAAGTAAGTTGGCCGCAGTGTTATCACTCATGGTTATGGCAGCACTGCATAATTCTCTTACTGTCATG
CCATCCGTAAGATGCTTTTCTGTGACTGGTGAGTACTCAACCAAGTCATTCTGAGAATAGTGTATGCGGC
GACCGAGTTGCTCTTGCCCGGCGTCAATACGGGATAATACCGCGCCACATAGCAGAACTTTAAAAGTGCT
CATCATTGGAAAACGTTCTTCGGGGCGAAAACTCTCAAGGATCTTACCGCTGTTGAGATCCAGTTCGATG
TAACCCACTCGTGCACCCAACTGATCTTCAGCATCTTTTACTTTCACCAGCGTTTCTGGGTGAGCAAAAA
CAGGAAGGCAAAATGCCGCAAAAAAGGGAATAAGGGCGACACGGAAATGTTGAATACTCATACTCTTCCT
TTTTCAATATTATTGAAGCATTTATCAGGGTTATTGTCTCATGAGCGGATACATATTTGAATGTATTTAG
AAAAATAAACAAATAGGGGTTCCGCGCACATTTCCCCGAAAAGTGCCACCTGACGTC
Features (pLannotate 1.2.2; 21 found; start..end, strand, type, name):
     28..80      -  misc_feature   bom (fragment): basis of mobility region from pBR322
    235..614     +  enhancer       CMV enhancer: human cytomegalovirus immediate early enhancer
    615..818     +  promoter       CMV promoter: human cytomegalovirus (CMV) immediate early promoter
    814..847     +  LTR            5' LTR (truncated) (fragment): truncated 5' long terminal repeat (LTR) from HIV-1
    863..881     +  promoter       T7 promoter: promoter for bacteriophage T7 RNA polymerase
    940..1656    +  CDS            EGFP: EGFP is a basic (constitutively fluorescent) green fluorescent protein published in 1996, derived from Aequorea victoria. It is reported to be a rapidly-maturing weak dimer with moderate acid sensitivity.
   1711..2421    +  CDS            mCherry: monomeric derivative of DsRed fluorescent protein (Shaner et al., 2004) mammalian codon-optimized
   2475..2699    +  polyA_signal   bGH poly(A) signal: bovine growth hormone polyadenylation signal
   2703..2724    +  promoter       SV40 promoter (fragment): SV40 enhancer and early promoter
   2745..2978    +  rep_origin     f1 ori (fragment) (sequence partly withheld): f1 bacteriophage origin of replication; arrow indicates direction of (+) strand synthesis
   2983..3030    +  protein_bind   FRT: FLP-mediated recombination occurs in the 8-bp core sequence TCTAGAAA (Turan and Bode, 2011). FLP recombinase from the Saccharomyces cerevisiae 2μ plasmid
   3038..4060    +  CDS            HygR: aminoglycoside phosphotransferase from E. coli; aph(4)-Ia; confers resistance to hygromycin
   4070..4195    +  CDS            ble (fragment): BLE_KLEPN - Experimental evidence at protein level: Swiss-Prot protein existence level 1. Binding protein with a strong affinity to the bleomycin family of antibiotics. Binds to CL990; an antimitotic-antibiotic compound. From Klebsiella pneumoniae.
   4190..4311    +  polyA_signal   SV40 poly(A) signal: SV40 polyadenylation signal
   4384..4400    -  protein_bind   lac operator: The lac repressor binds to the lac operator to inhibit transcription in E. coli. This inhibition can be relieved by adding lactose or isopropyl-β-D-thiogalactopyranoside (IPTG). lac repressor encoded by lacI
   4408..4438    -  promoter       lac promoter: promoter for the E. coli lac operon
   4453..4474    -  protein_bind   CAP binding site: CAP binding activates transcription in the presence of cAMP. E. coli catabolite activator protein
   4487..4579    -  CDS            lacI (fragment): lac repressor; lacI; The lac repressor binds to the lac operator to inhibit transcription in E. coli. This inhibition can be relieved by adding lactose or isopropyl-β-D-thiogalactopyranoside (IPTG).
   4762..5350    -  rep_origin     ori: high-copy-number ColE1/pMB1/pBR322/pUC origin of replication
   5521..6381    -  CDS            AmpR: β-lactamase; bla; confers resistance to ampicillin, carbenicillin, and related antibiotics
   6382..6486    -  promoter       AmpR promoter: bla
