>Addgene plasmid #127111 | pcDNA5_FRT_GFP_12AAA_mCH | addgene full sequence | sequence record 251397 | Addgene NGS Result
GACGGATCGGGAGATCTCCCGATCCCCTATGGTGCACTCTCAGTACAATCTGCTCTGATGCCGCATAGTT
AAGCCAGTATCTGCTCCCTGCTTGTGTGTTGGAGGTCGCTGAGTAGTGCGCGAGCAAAATTTAAGCTACA
ACAAGGCAAGGCTTGACCGACAATTGCATGAAGAATCTGCTTAGGGTTAGGCGTTTTGCGCTGCTTCGCG
ATGTACGGGCCAGATATACGCGTTGACATTGATTATTGACTAGTTATTAATAGTAATCAATTACGGGGTC
ATTAGTTCATAGCCCATATATGGAGTTCCGCGTTACATAACTTACGGTAAATGGCCCGCCTGGCTGACCG
CCCAACGACCCCCGCCCATTGACGTCAATAATGACGTATGTTCCCATAGTAACGCCAATAGGGACTTTCC
ATTGACGTCAATGGGTGGAGTATTTACGGTAAACTGCCCACTTGGCAGTACATCAAGTGTATCATATGCC
AAGTACGCCCCCTATTGACGTCAATGACGGTAAATGGCCCGCCTGGCATTATGCCCAGTACATGACCTTA
TGGGACTTTCCTACTTGGCAGTACATCTACGTATTAGTCATCGCTATTACCATGGTGATGCGGTTTTGGC
AGTACATCAATGGGCGTGGATAGCGGTTTGACTCACGGGGATTTCCAAGTCTCCACCCCATTGACGTCAA
TGGGAGTTTGTTTTGGCACCAAAATCAACGGGACTTTCCAAAATGTCGTAACAACTCCGCCCCATTGACG
CAAATGGGCGGTAGGCGTGTACGGTGGGAGGTCTATATAAGCAGAGCTCTCTGGCTAACTAGAGAACCCA
CTGCTTACTGGCTTATCGAAATTAATACGACTCACTATAGGGAGACCCAAGCTGGCTAGCGTTTAAACTT
AAGCTTGGTACCGAGCTCGGATCCCGAGTATGGTGAGCAAGGGCGAGGAGCTGTTCACCGGGGTGGTGCC
CATCCTGGTCGAGCTGGACGGCGACGTAAACGGCCACAAGTTCAGCGTGTCCGGCGAGGGCGAGGGCGAT
GCCACCTACGGCAAGCTGACCCTGAAGTTCATCTGCACCACCGGCAAGCTGCCCGTGCCCTGGCCCACCC
TCGTGACCACCCTGACCTACGGCGTGCAGTGCTTCAGCCGCTACCCCGACCACATGAAGCAGCACGACTT
CTTCAAGTCCGCCATGCCCGAAGGCTACGTCCAGGAGCGCACCATCTTCTTCAAGGACGACGGCAACTAC
AAGACCCGCGCCGAGGTGAAGTTCGAGGGCGACACCCTGGTGAACCGCATCGAGCTGAAGGGCATCGACT
TCAAGGAGGACGGCAACATCCTGGGGCACAAGCTGGAGTACAACTACAACAGCCACAACGTCTATATCAT
GGCCGACAAGCAGAAGAACGGCATCAAGGTGAACTTCAAGATCCGCCACAACATCGAGGACGGCAGCGTG
CAGCTCGCCGACCACTACCAGCAGAACACCCCCATCGGCGACGGCCCCGTGCTGCTGCCCGACAACCACT
ACCTGAGCACCCAGTCCGCCCTGAGCAAAGACCCCAACGAGAAGCGCGATCACATGGTCCTGCTGGAGTT
CGTGACCGCCGCCGGGATCACTCTCGGCATGGACGAGCTGTACAAGAAGCTTACTAGCAAAAAAAAAAAA
AAAAAAAAAAAAAAAAAAAAAAAAACTAGTATGGTGAGCAAGGGCGAGGAGGATAACATGGCCATCATCA
AGGAGTTCATGCGCTTCAAGGTGCACATGGAGGGCTCCGTGAACGGCCACGAGTTCGAGATCGAGGGCGA
GGGCGAGGGCCGCCCCTACGAGGGCACCCAGACCGCCAAGCTGAAGGTGACCAAGGGTGGCCCCCTGCCC
TTCGCCTGGGACATCCTGTCCCCTCAGTTCATGTACGGCTCCAAGGCCTACGTGAAGCACCCCGCCGACA
TCCCCGACTACTTGAAGCTGTCCTTCCCCGAGGGCTTCAAGTGGGAGCGCGTGATGAACTTCGAGGACGG
CGGCGTGGTGACCGTGACCCAGGACTCCTCCCTGCAGGACGGCGAGTTCATCTACAAGGTGAAGCTGCGC
GGCACCAACTTCCCCTCCGACGGCCCCGTAATGCAGAAGAAGACCATGGGCTGGGAGGCCTCCTCCGAGC
GGATGTACCCCGAGGACGGCGCCCTGAAGGGCGAGATCAAGCAGAGGCTGAAGCTGAAGGACGGCGGCCA
CTACGACGCTGAGGTCAAGACCACCTACAAGGCCAAGAAGCCCGTGCAGCTGCCCGGCGCCTACAACGTC
AACATCAAGTTGGACATCACCTCCCACAACGAGGACTACACCATCGTGGAACAGTACGAACGCGCCGAGG
GCCGCCACTCCACCGGCGGCATGGACGAGCTGTACAAGTAGTAAGCGGCCGCTCGAGTCTAGAGGGCCCG
TTTAAACCCGCTGATCAGCCTCGACTGTGCCTTCTAGTTGCCAGCCATCTGTTGTTTGCCCCTCCCCCGT
GCCTTCCTTGACCCTGGAAGGTGCCACTCCCACTGTCCTTTCCTAATAAAATGAGGAAATTGCATCGCAT
TGTCTGAGTAGGTGTCATTCTATTCTGGGGGGTGGGGTGGGGCAGGACAGCAAGGGGGAGGATTGGGAAG
ACAATAGCAGGCATGCTGGGGATGCGGTGGGCTCTATGGCTTCTGAGGCGGAAAGAACCAGCTGGGGCTC
TAGGGGGTATCCCC
[124 nt withheld, positions 2745-2868]
C
[91 nt withheld, positions 2870-2960]
AGGGTGATGGTTCACGTACCTAGAAGTTCCTATTCCGAAGTTCCTATTCTCTAGAAAGTATAGGAACTTC
CTTGGCCAAAAAGCCTGAACTCACCGCGACGTCTGTCGAGAAGTTTCTGATCGAAAAGTTCGACAGCGTC
TCCGACCTGATGCAGCTCTCGGAGGGCGAAGAATCTCGTGCTTTCAGCTTCGATGTAGGAGGGCGTGGAT
ATGTCCTGCGGGTAAATAGCTGCGCCGATGGTTTCTACAAAGATCGTTATGTTTATCGGCACTTTGCATC
GGCCGCGCTCCCGATTCCGGAAGTGCTTGACATTGGGGAATTCAGCGAGAGCCTGACCTATTGCATCTCC
CGCCGTGCACAGGGTGTCACGTTGCAAGACCTGCCTGAAACCGAACTGCCCGCTGTTCTGCAGCCGGTCG
CGGAGGCCATGGATGCGATCGCTGCGGCCGATCTTAGCCAGACGAGCGGGTTCGGCCCATTCGGACCGCA
AGGAATCGGTCAATACACTACATGGCGTGATTTCATATGCGCGATTGCTGATCCCCATGTGTATCACTGG
CAAACTGTGATGGACGACACCGTCAGTGCGTCCGTCGCGCAGGCTCTCGATGAGCTGATGCTTTGGGCCG
AGGACTGCCCCGAAGTCCGGCACCTCGTGCACGCGGATTTCGGCTCCAACAATGTCCTGACGGACAATGG
CCGCATAACAGCGGTCATTGACTGGAGCGAGGCGATGTTCGGGGATTCCCAATACGAGGTCGCCAACATC
TTCTTCTGGAGGCCGTGGTTGGCTTGTATGGAGCAGCAGACGCGCTACTTCGAGCGGAGGCATCCGGAGC
TTGCAGGATCGCCGCGGCTCCGGGCGTATATGCTCCGCATTGGTCTTGACCAACTCTATCAGAGCTTGGT
TGACGGCAATTTCGATGATGCAGCTTGGGCGCAGGGTCGATGCGACGCAATCGTCCGATCCGGAGCCGGG
ACTGTCGGGCGTACACAAATCGCCCGCAGAAGCGCGGCCGTCTGGACCGATGGCTGTGTAGAAGTACTCG
CCGATAGTGGAAACCGACGCCCCAGCACTCGTCCGAGGGCAAAGGAATAGCACGTACTACGAGATTTCGA
TTCCACCGCCGCCTTCTATGAAAGGTTGGGCTTCGGAATCGTTTTCCGGGACGCCGGCTGGATGATCCTC
CAGCGCGGGGATCTCATGCTGGAGTTCTTCGCCCACCCCAACTTGTTTATTGCAGCTTATAATGGTTACA
AATAAAGCAATAGCATCACAAATTTCACAAATAAAGCATTTTTTTCACTGCATTCTAGTTGTGGTTTGTC
CAAACTCATCAATGTATCTTATCATGTCTGTATACCGTCGACCTCTAGCTAGAGCTTGGCGTAATCATGG
TCATAGCTGTTTCCTGTGTGAAATTGTTATCCGCTCACAATTCCACACAACATACGAGCCGGAAGCATAA
AGTGTAAAGCCTGGGGTGCCTAATGAGTGAGCTAACTCACATTAATTGCGTTGCGCTCACTGCCCGCTTT
CCAGTCGGGAAACCTGTCGTGCCAGCTGCATTAATGAATCGGCCAACGCGCGGGGAGAGGCGGTTTGCGT
ATTGGGCGCTCTTCCGCTTCCTCGCTCACTGACTCGCTGCGCTCGGTCGTTCGGCTGCGGCGAGCGGTAT
CAGCTCACTCAAAGGCGGTAATACGGTTATCCACAGAATCAGGGGATAACGCAGGAAAGAACATGTGAGC
AAAAGGCCAGCAAAAGGCCAGGAACCGTAAAAAGGCCGCGTTGCTGGCGTTTTTCCATAGGCTCCGCCCC
CCTGACGAGCATCACAAAAATCGACGCTCAAGTCAGAGGTGGCGAAACCCGACAGGACTATAAAGATACC
AGGCGTTTCCCCCTGGAAGCTCCCTCGTGCGCTCTCCTGTTCCGACCCTGCCGCTTACCGGATACCTGTC
CGCCTTTCTCCCTTCGGGAAGCGTGGCGCTTTCTCATAGCTCACGCTGTAGGTATCTCAGTTCGGTGTAG
GTCGTTCGCTCCAAGCTGGGCTGTGTGCACGAACCCCCCGTTCAGCCCGACCGCTGCGCCTTATCCGGTA
ACTATCGTCTTGAGTCCAACCCGGTAAGACACGACTTATCGCCACTGGCAGCAGCCACTGGTAACAGGAT
TAGCAGAGCGAGGTATGTAGGCGGTGCTACAGAGTTCTTGAAGTGGTGGCCTAACTACGGCTACACTAGA
AGAACAGTATTTGGTATCTGCGCTCTGCTGAAGCCAGTTACCTTCGGAAAAAGAGTTGGTAGCTCTTGAT
CCGGCAAACAAACCACCGCTGGTAGCGGTGGTTTTTTTGTTTGCAAGCAGCAGATTACGCGCAGAAAAAA
AGGATCTCAAGAAGATCCTTTGATCTTTTCTACGGGGTCTGACGCTCAGTGGAACGAAAACTCACGTTAA
GGGATTTTGGTCATGAGATTATCAAAAAGGATCTTCACCTAGATCCTTTTAAATTAAAAATGAAGTTTTA
AATCAATCTAAAGTATATATGAGTAAACTTGGTCTGACAGTTACCAATGCTTAATCAGTGAGGCACCTAT
CTCAGCGATCTGTCTATTTCGTTCATCCATAGTTGCCTGACTCCCCGTCGTGTAGATAACTACGATACGG
GAGGGCTTACCATCTGGCCCCAGTGCTGCAATGATACCGCGAGACCCACGCTCACCGGCTCCAGATTTAT
CAGCAATAAACCAGCCAGCCGGAAGGGCCGAGCGCAGAAGTGGTCCTGCAACTTTATCCGCCTCCATCCA
GTCTATTAATTGTTGCCGGGAAGCTAGAGTAAGTAGTTCGCCAGTTAATAGTTTGCGCAACGTTGTTGCC
ATTGCTACAGGCATCGTGGTGTCACGCTCGTCGTTTGGTATGGCTTCATTCAGCTCCGGTTCCCAACGAT
CAAGGCGAGTTACATGATCCCCCATGTTGTGCAAAAAAGCGGTTAGCTCCTTCGGTCCTCCGATCGTTGT
CAGAAGTAAGTTGGCCGCAGTGTTATCACTCATGGTTATGGCAGCACTGCATAATTCTCTTACTGTCATG
CCATCCGTAAGATGCTTTTCTGTGACTGGTGAGTACTCAACCAAGTCATTCTGAGAATAGTGTATGCGGC
GACCGAGTTGCTCTTGCCCGGCGTCAATACGGGATAATACCGCGCCACATAGCAGAACTTTAAAAGTGCT
CATCATTGGAAAACGTTCTTCGGGGCGAAAACTCTCAAGGATCTTACCGCTGTTGAGATCCAGTTCGATG
TAACCCACTCGTGCACCCAACTGATCTTCAGCATCTTTTACTTTCACCAGCGTTTCTGGGTGAGCAAAAA
CAGGAAGGCAAAATGCCGCAAAAAAGGGAATAAGGGCGACACGGAAATGTTGAATACTCATACTCTTCCT
TTTTCAATATTATTGAAGCATTTATCAGGGTTATTGTCTCATGAGCGGATACATATTTGAATGTATTTAG
AAAAATAAACAAATAGGGGTTCCGCGCACATTTCCCCGAAAAGTGCCACCTGACGTC
Features (pLannotate 1.2.2; 21 found; start..end, strand, type, name):
     28..80      -  misc_feature   bom (fragment): basis of mobility region from pBR322
    235..614     +  enhancer       CMV enhancer: human cytomegalovirus immediate early enhancer
    615..818     +  promoter       CMV promoter: human cytomegalovirus (CMV) immediate early promoter
    814..847     +  LTR            5' LTR (truncated) (fragment): truncated 5' long terminal repeat (LTR) from HIV-1
    863..881     +  promoter       T7 promoter: promoter for bacteriophage T7 RNA polymerase
    940..1656    +  CDS            EGFP: EGFP is a basic (constitutively fluorescent) green fluorescent protein published in 1996, derived from Aequorea victoria. It is reported to be a rapidly-maturing weak dimer with moderate acid sensitivity.
   1711..2421    +  CDS            mCherry: monomeric derivative of DsRed fluorescent protein (Shaner et al., 2004) mammalian codon-optimized
   2475..2699    +  polyA_signal   bGH poly(A) signal: bovine growth hormone polyadenylation signal
   2703..2724    +  promoter       SV40 promoter (fragment): SV40 enhancer and early promoter
   2745..2978    +  rep_origin     f1 ori (fragment) (sequence partly withheld): f1 bacteriophage origin of replication; arrow indicates direction of (+) strand synthesis
   2983..3030    +  protein_bind   FRT: FLP-mediated recombination occurs in the 8-bp core sequence TCTAGAAA (Turan and Bode, 2011). FLP recombinase from the Saccharomyces cerevisiae 2μ plasmid
   3038..4060    +  CDS            HygR: aminoglycoside phosphotransferase from E. coli; aph(4)-Ia; confers resistance to hygromycin
   4070..4195    +  CDS            ble (fragment): BLE_KLEPN - Experimental evidence at protein level: Swiss-Prot protein existence level 1. Binding protein with a strong affinity to the bleomycin family of antibiotics. Binds to CL990; an antimitotic-antibiotic compound. From Klebsiella pneumoniae.
   4190..4311    +  polyA_signal   SV40 poly(A) signal: SV40 polyadenylation signal
   4384..4400    -  protein_bind   lac operator: The lac repressor binds to the lac operator to inhibit transcription in E. coli. This inhibition can be relieved by adding lactose or isopropyl-β-D-thiogalactopyranoside (IPTG). lac repressor encoded by lacI
   4408..4438    -  promoter       lac promoter: promoter for the E. coli lac operon
   4453..4474    -  protein_bind   CAP binding site: CAP binding activates transcription in the presence of cAMP. E. coli catabolite activator protein
   4487..4579    -  CDS            lacI (fragment): lac repressor; lacI; The lac repressor binds to the lac operator to inhibit transcription in E. coli. This inhibition can be relieved by adding lactose or isopropyl-β-D-thiogalactopyranoside (IPTG).
   4762..5350    -  rep_origin     ori: high-copy-number ColE1/pMB1/pBR322/pUC origin of replication
   5521..6381    -  CDS            AmpR: β-lactamase; bla; confers resistance to ampicillin, carbenicillin, and related antibiotics
   6382..6486    -  promoter       AmpR promoter: bla
