[The description below was written by a language model from this plasmid's Addgene catalogue record and pLannotate feature annotations shown in this document.]
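Description:
pcDNA5_FRT_GFP_12AAA_mCH is a mammalian expression plasmid of about 6.5 kb built on the pcDNA5_FRT backbone. It is propagated in E. coli through a high-copy ColE1/pUC-type origin and selected with ampicillin via the β-lactamase gene under its own promoter. The annotation also picks up short fragments of common vector elements (f1 ori, lac promoter/operator region, lacI, bom, ble, and a brief HIV-1 LTR-like match next to the CMV promoter). These appear to be backbone remnants or incidental matches rather than functional parts.

The payload is a GFP-mCherry fusion. The CMV immediate early enhancer and promoter drive an EGFP coding sequence, followed after a gap of roughly 50 nt by mCherry, and the unit ends at the bovine growth hormone polyadenylation signal. A T7 promoter lies upstream of EGFP. The record does not annotate the intervening segment, but the name "12AAA" suggests a run of twelve AAA (lysine) codons between the two fluorescent proteins. This would fit the associated publication on ribosomes stalled in translation. In such a dual-fluorescence design, the mCherry signal relative to EGFP would report how often ribosomes read through the linker, although the catalogue fields do not state this purpose.

Downstream of the expression cassette sits an FRT site directly followed by a hygromycin resistance coding sequence and an SV40 polyadenylation signal. No complete promoter is annotated upstream of this gene. In this arrangement, FLP-mediated recombination into a genomic FRT site in a suitable host cell line places HygR behind a resident promoter, so hygromycin selects for single-copy integrants at a defined locus. The plasmid could also be used for transient transfection.
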