Addgene plasmid #127111: pcDNA5_FRT_GFP_12AAA_mCH
Depositing lab: Thomas Tuschl. Depositing organization: Rockefeller University. Publication: The G3BP1-Family-USP10 Deubiquitinase Complex Rescues Ubiquitinated 40S Subunits of Ribosomes Stalled in Translation from Lysosomal Degradation. Meyer C, Garzia A, Morozov P, Molina H, Tuschl T. Mol Cell. 2020 Mar 19;77(6):1193-1205.e5. doi: 10.1016/j.molcel.2019.12.024. Epub 2020 Jan 24. PubMed 31981475.
Backbone
  Vector backbone: pcDNA5_FRT
  Vector type: Mammalian Expression
Growth in bacteria
  Bacterial resistance: Ampicillin, 100 μg/mL
  Growth temperature: 37°C
  Growth strain: DH5alpha
  Copy number: Unknown
Gene/Insert
  Gene/Insert name: GFP-mCherry fusion
  Cloning method: Restriction Enzyme; 5′ cloning site Unknown (unknown if destroyed); 3′ cloning site Unknown (unknown if destroyed)
Terms and licenses: Academic/Nonprofit Terms; Industry Terms: Not Available to Industry
How to cite: pcDNA5_FRT_GFP_12AAA_mCH was a gift from Thomas Tuschl (Addgene plasmid # 127111 ; http://n2t.net/addgene:127111 ; RRID:Addgene_127111)
